>Addgene plasmid #215573 | pGAL4-DBD-HOXD4-AroLITE_G | addgene full sequence | sequence record 426891 | Addgene NGS Result
GACATTGATTATTGACTAGTTATTAATAGTAATCAATTACGGGGTCATTAGTTCATAGCCCATATATGGA
GTTCCGCGTTACATAACTTACGGTAAATGGCCCGCCTGGCTGACCGCCCAACGACCCCCGCCCATTGACG
TCAATAATGACGTATGTTCCCATAGTAACGCCAATAGGGACTTTCCATTGACGTCAATGGGTGGAGTATT
TACGGTAAACTGCCCACTTGGCAGTACATCAAGTGTATCATATGCCAAGTACGCCCCCTATTGACGTCAA
TGACGGTAAATGGCCCGCCTGGCATTATGCCCAGTACATGACCTTATGGGACTTTCCTACTTGGCAGTAC
ATCTACGTATTAGTCATCGCTATTACCATGGTGATGCGGTTTTGGCAGTACATCAATGGGCGTGGATAGC
GGTTTGACTCACGGGGATTTCCAAGTCTCCACCCCATTGACGTCAATGGGAGTTTGTTTTGGCACCAAAA
TCAACGGGACTTTCCAAAATGTCGTAACAACTCCGCCCCATTGACGCAAATGGGCGGTAGGCGTGTACGG
TGGGAGGTCTATATAAGCAGAGCTCTCTGGCTAACTAGAGAACCCACTGCTTACTGGCTTATCGAAATTA
ATACGACTCACTATAGGGAGACCCAAGCTTGGTACCGAGCTCGGATCCACTAGTAACGGCCGCCAGTGTG
CTGGAATTCATGAAGCTACTGTCTTCTATCGAACAAGCATGCGATATTTGCCGACTTAAAAAGCTCAAGT
GCTCCAAAGAAAAACCGAAGTGCGCCAAGTGTCTGAAGAACAACTGGGAGTGTCGCTACTCTCCCAAAAC
CAAAAGGTCTCCGCTGACTAGGGCACATCTGACAGAAGTGGAATCAAGGCTAGAAAGACTGGAACAGCTA
TTTCTACTGATTTTTCCTCGAGAAGACCTTGACATGATTTTGAAAATGGATTCTTTACAGGATATAAAAG
CATTGTTAACAGGATTATTTGTACAAGATAATGTGAATAAAGATGCCGTCACAGATAGATTGGCTTCAGT
GGAGACTGATATGCCTCTAACATTGAGACAGCATAGAATAAGTGCGACATCATCATCGGAAGAGAGTAGT
AACAAAGGTCAAAGACAGTTGACTGTATCGGCGATACATATGGTAATGTCTAGTGGGATGGTCAATAGTA
AAGGGGTGGATCCAAAAGGGCCACCCTGTGAAGAAGGGCTGCAAGGAGGAGGGCTCGGAGAACAAGGAGC
GGATGGATATGGTGGCGGGGCCCAAGGGGCCGATGGACAACCACCTGGTCTGGGTCCGCGACCTGATGGC
GGCGAACAACCAGGTGGTGGTTCTGGGCCAGGACCAGGAAGTGCTCTTCCAGCCCGAGGCCATGGTCAAG
AACCAGGTGGGCCTGGTGGACATGGGGCTGCCCCCGGTGAACCATGTCCCGCCCCACCTGCCCCACCACC
AGCTCCACTTCCCGGGGCTAGGGCAGGATCCCAAAGTGATCCAAAACAACCCCCATCAGGAACCGCCTTG
AAACAACCTGCAGTTGTGGGGCCTGGAATGAAGAAAGTCGTGTCTAGAGGGCCCTATTCTATAGTGTCAC
CTAAATGCTAGAGCTCGCTGATCAGCCTCGACTGTGCCTTCTAGTTGCCAGCCATCTGTTGTTTGCCCCT
CCCCCGTGCCTTCCTTGACCCTGGAAGGTGCCACTCCCACTGTCCTTTCCTAATAAAATGAGGAAATTGC
ATCGCATTGTCTGAGTAGGTGTCATTCTATTCTGGGGGGTGGGGTGGGGCAGGACAGCAAGGGGGAGGAT
TGGGAAGACAATAGCAGGCATGCTGGGGATGCGGTGGGCTCTATGGCTTCTGAGGCGGAAAGAACCAGCT
GGGGCTCTAGGGGGTATCCCC
[124 nt withheld, positions 1912-2035]
C
[91 nt withheld, positions 2037-2127]
A
[49 nt withheld, positions 2129-2177]
CCTTTGACGTTGGAGTCCACGTTCTTT
[37 nt withheld, positions 2205-2241]
ACCCTATCTCGGTCTATTCTTTTGATTTATAAGGGATTTTGCCGATTTCGGCCTATTGGTTAAAAAATGA
GCTGATTTAACAAAAATTTAACGCGAATTAATTCTGTGGAATGTGTGTCAGTTAGGGTGTGGAAAGTCCC
CAGGCTCCCCAGCAGGCAGAAGTATGCAAAGCATGCATCTCAATTAGTCAGCAACCAGGTGTGGAAAGTC
CCCAGGCTCCCCAGCAGGCAGAAGTATGCAAAGCATGCATCTCAATTAGTCAGCAACCATAGTCCCGCCC
CTAACTCCGCCCATCCCGCCCCTAACTCCGCCCAGTTCCGCCCATTCTCCGCCCCATGGCTGACTAATTT
TTTTTATTTATGCAGAGGCCGAGGCCGCCTCTGCCTCTGAGCTATTCCAGAAGTAGTGAGGAGGCTTTTT
TGGAGGCCTAGGCTTTTGCAAAAAGCTCCCGGGAGCTTGTATATCCATTTTCGGATCTGATCAAGAGACA
GGATGAGGATCGTTTCGCATGATTGAACAAGATGGATTGCACGCAGGTTCTCCGGCCGCTTGGGTGGAGA
GGCTATTCGGCTATGACTGGGCACAACAGACAATCGGCTGCTCTGATGCCGCCGTGTTCCGGCTGTCAGC
GCAGGGGCGCCCGGTTCTTTTTGTCAAGACCGACCTGTCCGGTGCCCTGAATGAACTGCAGGACGAGGCA
GCGCGGCTATCGTGGCTGGCCACGACGGGCGTTCCTTGCGCAGCTGTGCTCGACGTTGTCACTGAAGCGG
GAAGGGACTGGCTGCTATTGGGCGAAGTGCCGGGGCAGGATCTCCTGTCATCTCACCTTGCTCCTGCCGA
GAAAGTATCCATCATGGCTGATGCAATGCGGCGGCTGCATACGCTTGATCCGGCTACCTGCCCATTCGAC
CACCAAGCGAAACATCGCATCGAGCGAGCACGTACTCGGATGGAAGCCGGTCTTGTCGATCAGGATGATC
TGGACGAAGAGCATCAGGGGCTCGCGCCAGCCGAACTGTTCGCCAGGCTCAAGGCGCGCATGCCCGACGG
CGAGGATCTCGTCGTGACCCATGGCGATGCCTGCTTGCCGAATATCATGGTGGAAAATGGCCGCTTTTCT
GGATTCATCGACTGTGGCCGGCTGGGTGTGGCGGACCGCTATCAGGACATAGCGTTGGCTACCCGTGATA
TTGCTGAAGAGCTTGGCGGCGAATGGGCTGACCGCTTCCTCGTGCTTTACGGTATCGCCGCTCCCGATTC
GCAGCGCATCGCCTTCTATCGCCTTCTTGACGAGTTCTTCTGAGCGGGACTCTGGGGTTCGAAATGACCG
ACCAAGCGACGCCCAACCTGCCATCACGAGATTTCGATTCCACCGCCGCCTTCTATGAAAGGTTGGGCTT
CGGAATCGTTTTCCGGGACGCCGGCTGGATGATCCTCCAGCGCGGGGATCTCATGCTGGAGTTCTTCGCC
CACCCCAACTTGTTTATTGCAGCTTATAATGGTTACAAATAAAGCAATAGCATCACAAATTTCACAAATA
AAGCATTTTTTTCACTGCATTCTAGTTGTGGTTTGTCCAAACTCATCAATGTATCTTATCATGTCTGTAT
ACCGTCGACCTCTAGCTAGAGCTTGGCGTAATCATGGTCATAGCTGTTTCCTGTGTGAAATTGTTATCCG
CTCACAATTCCACACAACATACGAGCCGGAAGCATAAAGTGTAAAGCCTGGGGTGCCTAATGAGTGAGCT
AACTCACATTAATTGCGTTGCGCTCACTGCCCGCTTTCCAGTCGGGAAACCTGTCGTGCCAGCTGCATTA
ATGAATCGGCCAACGCGCGGGGAGAGGCGGTTTGCGTATTGGGCGCTCTTCCGCTTCCTCGCTCACTGAC
TCGCTGCGCTCGGTCGTTCGGCTGCGGCGAGCGGTATCAGCTCACTCAAAGGCGGTAATACGGTTATCCA
CAGAATCAGGGGATAACGCAGGAAAGAACATGTGAGCAAAAGGCCAGCAAAAGGCCAGGAACCGTAAAAA
GGCCGCGTTGCTGGCGTTTTTCCATAGGCTCCGCCCCCCTGACGAGCATCACAAAAATCGACGCTCAAGT
CAGAGGTGGCGAAACCCGACAGGACTATAAAGATACCAGGCGTTTCCCCCTGGAAGCTCCCTCGTGCGCT
CTCCTGTTCCGACCCTGCCGCTTACCGGATACCTGTCCGCCTTTCTCCCTTCGGGAAGCGTGGCGCTTTC
TCATAGCTCACGCTGTAGGTATCTCAGTTCGGTGTAGGTCGTTCGCTCCAAGCTGGGCTGTGTGCACGAA
CCCCCCGTTCAGCCCGACCGCTGCGCCTTATCCGGTAACTATCGTCTTGAGTCCAACCCGGTAAGACACG
ACTTATCGCCACTGGCAGCAGCCACTGGTAACAGGATTAGCAGAGCGAGGTATGTAGGCGGTGCTACAGA
GTTCTTGAAGTGGTGGCCTAACTACGGCTACACTAGAAGAACAGTATTTGGTATCTGCGCTCTGCTGAAG
CCAGTTACCTTCGGAAAAAGAGTTGGTAGCTCTTGATCCGGCAAACAAACCACCGCTGGTAGCGGTGGTT
TTTTTGTTTGCAAGCAGCAGATTACGCGCAGAAAAAAAGGATCTCAAGAAGATCCTTTGATCTTTTCTAC
GGGGTCTGACGCTCAGTGGAACGAAAACTCACGTTAAGGGATTTTGGTCATGAGATTATCAAAAAGGATC
TTCACCTAGATCCTTTTAAATTAAAAATGAAGTTTTAAATCAATCTAAAGTATATATGAGTAAACTTGGT
CTGACAGTTACCAATGCTTAATCAGTGAGGCACCTATCTCAGCGATCTGTCTATTTCGTTCATCCATAGT
TGCCTGACTTCCCGTCGTGTAGATAACTACGATACGGGAGGGCTTACCATCTGGCCCCAGTGCTGCAATG
ATACCGCGAGACCCACGCTCACCGGCTCCAGATTTATCAGCAATAAACCAGCCAGCCGGAAGGGCCGAGC
GCAGAAGTGGTCCTGCAACTTTATCCGCCTCCATCCAGTCTATTAATTGTTGCCGGGAAGCTAGAGTAAG
TAGTTCGCCAGTTAATAGTTTGCGCAACGTTGTTGCCATTGCTACAGGCATCGTGGTGTCACGCTCGTCG
TTTGGTATGGCTTCATTCAGCTCCGGTTCCCAACGATCAAGGCGAGTTACATGATCCCCCATGTTGTGCA
AAAAAGCGGTTAGCTCCTTCGGTCCTCCGATCGTTGTCAGAAGTAAGTTGGCCGCAGTGTTATCACTCAT
GGTTATGGCAGCACTGCATAATTCTCTTACTGTCATGCCATCCGTAAGATGCTTTTCTGTGACTGGTGAG
TACTCAACCAAGTCATTCTGAGAATAGTGTATGCGGCGACCGAGTTGCTCTTGCCCGGCGTCAATACGGG
ATAATACCGCGCCACATAGCAGAACTTTAAAAGTGCTCATCATTGGAAAACGTTCTTCGGGGCGAAAACT
CTCAAGGATCTTACCGCTGTTGAGATCCAGTTCGATGTAACCCACTCGTGCACCCAACTGATCTTCAGCA
TCTTTTACTTTCACCAGCGTTTCTGGGTGAGCAAAAACAGGAAGGCAAAATGCCGCAAAAAAGGGAATAA
GGGCGACACGGAAATGTTGAATACTCATACTCTTCCTTTTTCAATATTATTGAAGCATTTATCAGGGTTA
TTGTCTCATGAGCGGATACATATTTGAATGTATTTAGAAAAATAAACAAATAGGGGTTCCGCGCACATTT
CCCCGAAAAGTGCCACCTGACGTCGACGGATCGGGAGATCTCCCGATCCCCTATGGTGCACTCTCAGTAC
AATCTGCTCTGATGCCGCATAGTTAAGCCAGTATCTGCTCCCTGCTTGTGTGTTGGAGGTCGCTGAGTAG
TGCGCGAGCAAAATTTAAGCTACAACAAGGCAAGGCTTGACCGACAATTGCATGAAGAATCTGCTTAGGG
TTAGGCGTTTTGCGCTGCTTCGCGATGTACGGGCCAGATATACGCGTT
Features (pLannotate 1.2.2; 22 found; start..end, strand, type, name):
      1..380     +  enhancer       CMV enhancer: human cytomegalovirus immediate early enhancer
    381..584     +  promoter       CMV promoter: human cytomegalovirus (CMV) immediate early promoter
    580..613     +  LTR            5' LTR (truncated) (fragment): truncated 5' long terminal repeat (LTR) from HIV-1
    629..647     +  promoter       T7 promoter: promoter for bacteriophage T7 RNA polymerase
    710..1150    +  CDS            GAL4 DNA binding domain: DNA binding domain of the GAL4 transcriptional activator; Saccharomyces cerevisiae GAL4 (truncated)
   1160..1579    +  CDS            HOXD4 (fragment): HXD4_HUMAN - Also known as HOX4B. Experimental evidence at protein level: Swiss-Prot protein existence level 1. Sequence-specific transcription factor which is part of a developmental regulatory system that provides cells with specific positional identities on the anterior-posterior axis. From Homo sapiens (Human).
   1598..1616    -  promoter       SP6 promoter: promoter for bacteriophage SP6 RNA polymerase
   1642..1866    +  polyA_signal   bGH poly(A) signal: bovine growth hormone polyadenylation signal
   1870..1891    +  promoter       SV40 promoter (fragment): SV40 enhancer and early promoter
   1912..2340    +  rep_origin     f1 ori (sequence partly withheld): f1 bacteriophage origin of replication; arrow indicates direction of (+) strand synthesis
   2354..2683    +  promoter       SV40 promoter: SV40 enhancer and early promoter
   2750..3541    +  CDS            neo: KKA2_KLEPN - Also known as kan, nptII. Experimental evidence at protein level: Swiss-Prot protein existence level 1. Resistance to kanamycin, neomycin, paromomycin, ribostamycin, butirosin and gentamicin B. From Klebsiella pneumoniae.
   3565..3723    +  CDS            ble (fragment): BLE_KLEPN - Experimental evidence at protein level: Swiss-Prot protein existence level 1. Binding protein with a strong affinity to the bleomycin family of antibiotics. Binds to CL990; an antimitotic-antibiotic compound. From Klebsiella pneumoniae.
   3718..3839    +  polyA_signal   SV40 poly(A) signal: SV40 polyadenylation signal
   3912..3928    -  protein_bind   lac operator: The lac repressor binds to the lac operator to inhibit transcription in E. coli. This inhibition can be relieved by adding lactose or isopropyl-β-D-thiogalactopyranoside (IPTG). lac repressor encoded by lacI
   3936..3966    -  promoter       lac promoter: promoter for the E. coli lac operon
   3981..4002    -  protein_bind   CAP binding site: CAP binding activates transcription in the presence of cAMP. E. coli catabolite activator protein
   4015..4107    -  CDS            lacI (fragment): lac repressor; lacI; The lac repressor binds to the lac operator to inhibit transcription in E. coli. This inhibition can be relieved by adding lactose or isopropyl-β-D-thiogalactopyranoside (IPTG).
   4290..4878    -  rep_origin     ori: high-copy-number ColE1/pMB1/pBR322/pUC origin of replication
   5049..5909    -  CDS            AmpR: β-lactamase; bla; confers resistance to ampicillin, carbenicillin, and related antibiotics
   5910..6014    -  promoter       AmpR promoter: bla
   6073..6125    -  misc_feature   bom (fragment): basis of mobility region from pBR322
