[The description below was written by a language model from this plasmid's Addgene catalogue record and pLannotate feature annotations shown in this document.]
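Description:
pGAL4-DBD-HOXD4-AroLITE_G is a 6,279-nt mammalian expression plasmid built on the pGAL4-DBD-MCS backbone, designed to overexpress a fusion of the yeast GAL4 DNA-binding domain with a variant human HOXD4 sequence. It is propagated in E. coli through a high-copy ColE1/pUC-type origin with ampicillin selection (AmpR under its own bla promoter). An f1 origin is also present, along with small remnants of lac regulatory elements and a pBR322 bom fragment that appear to be backbone carry-over. For selection in mammalian cells, the plasmid carries a neomycin/kanamycin phosphotransferase gene driven by the SV40 enhancer/early promoter and terminated by an SV40 poly(A) signal.

The expression cassette uses the human CMV immediate-early enhancer and promoter to drive the GAL4 DNA-binding domain, followed closely on the same strand by a roughly 420-nt portion of HOXD4 that is annotated as a fragment rather than the full coding sequence, and it ends with the bGH polyadenylation signal. T7 and SP6 promoters flank the cassette. The insert, introduced by Gibson cloning, is named "AroLITE G". The record does not define this term or list the underlying sequence changes, and it does not say which part of HOXD4 is included.

GAL4-DBD fusions of this kind are generally used to tether a candidate regulatory region to GAL4 binding (UAS) sites upstream of a reporter, so that its transcriptional activity can be measured independently of its native DNA binding. This is consistent with the associated study of activity and specificity in human transcription factors. No reporter is encoded on this plasmid, so one would have to be supplied separately.
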