Addgene plasmid #215573: pGAL4-DBD-HOXD4-AroLITE_G
Purpose: For overexpression of Gal4-DBD HOXD4 AroLITE G
Depositing lab: Denes Hnisz. Depositing organization: Max Planck Institute for Molecular Genetics. Publication: An activity-specificity trade-off encoded in human transcription factors. Naderi J, Magalhaes AP, Kibar G, Stik G, Zhang Y, Mackowiak SD, Wieler HM, Rossi F, Buschow R, Christou-Kent M, Alcoverro-Bertran M, Graf T, Vingron M, Hnisz D. Nat Cell Biol. 2024 Aug;26(8):1309-1321. doi: 10.1038/s41556-024-01411-0. Epub 2024 Jul 5. PubMed 38969762.
Backbone
  Vector backbone: pGAL4-DBD-MCS
  Vector type: Mammalian Expression
Growth in bacteria
  Bacterial resistance: Ampicillin, 100 μg/mL
  Growth temperature: 37°C
  Growth strain: DH5alpha
  Copy number: High Copy
Gene/Insert
  Gene/Insert name: HOXD4 AroLITE G
  Species: H. sapiens (human)
  Entrez Gene: HOXD4 (a.k.a. HHO.C13, HOX-5.1, HOX4, HOX4B, Hox-4.2)
  Cloning method: Gibson Cloning
Terms and licenses: Academic/Nonprofit Terms; Industry Terms: Not Available to Industry
How to cite: pGAL4-DBD-HOXD4-AroLITE_G was a gift from Denes Hnisz (Addgene plasmid # 215573 ; http://n2t.net/addgene:215573 ; RRID:Addgene_215573)
